Addgene plasmid #34605: P413TEF-PYK1
Depositing lab: Markus Ralser. Depositing organization: Max Planck Institute for Molecular Genetics. Publication: Pyruvate kinase triggers a metabolic feedback loop that controls redox metabolism in respiring cells. Gruning NM, Rinnerthaler M, Bluemlein K, Mulleder M, Wamelink MM, Lehrach H, Jakobs C, Breitenbach M, Ralser M. Cell Metab. 2011 Sep 7;14(3):415-27. 10.1016/j.cmet.2011.06.017 PubMed 21907146.
Backbone
  Vector backbone: P413TEF
  Backbone manufacturer: ATCC#87362 (PMID:7737504)
  Backbone size w/o insert (bp): 5557
  Vector type: Yeast Expression
  Selectable markers: HIS3
Growth in bacteria
  Bacterial resistance: Ampicillin, 100 μg/mL
  Growth temperature: 37°C
  Growth strain: DH5alpha
  Copy number: High Copy
Gene/Insert
  Gene/Insert name: PYK1 (alt name: YAL038W)
  Species: S. cerevisiae (budding yeast)
  Insert size (bp): 1503
  Promoter: TEF
  Cloning method: Restriction Enzyme; 5′ cloning site BamHI (not destroyed); 3′ cloning site SalI (not destroyed)
  Sequencing primers: 5′ pBluescriptSK; 3′ CYC1
Terms and licenses: Academic/Nonprofit Terms; Industry Terms: Not Available to Industry
How to cite: P413TEF-PYK1 was a gift from Markus Ralser (Addgene plasmid # 34605 ; http://n2t.net/addgene:34605 ; RRID:Addgene_34605)
