[The description below was written by a language model from this plasmid's Addgene catalogue record and pLannotate feature annotations shown in this document.]
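Description:
P413TEF-PYK1 is a yeast expression plasmid built on the p413TEF backbone, a low-copy centromeric E. coli–S. cerevisiae shuttle vector. In yeast it is maintained through a CEN6/ARS element, which keeps it at roughly chromosomal copy number and segregates it stably. It is selected by the HIS3 auxotrophic marker, expressed from its own promoter, in histidine-auxotrophic strains. In bacteria it replicates from a high-copy ColE1/pUC-type origin and confers ampicillin resistance through β-lactamase. The backbone also carries typical pBluescript-derived remnants: an f1 origin, lac promoter/operator and lacZα fragments, and T3 and T7 promoters flanking the expression region. These have no role in yeast expression.

The payload is the S. cerevisiae PYK1 open reading frame (also known as CDC19, systematic name YAL038W), which encodes the major pyruvate kinase isoform of budding yeast. It was cloned between BamHI and SalI sites that remain intact. The coding sequence sits directly downstream of the strong constitutive TEF1 promoter and is followed by the CYC1 transcription terminator, giving a simple untagged expression cassette; no epitope tag or reporter is annotated. The annotated sequence of 7,060 nt matches the stated backbone plus the roughly 1.5 kb insert.

The plasmid provides constitutive expression of pyruvate kinase from a single-copy episome. The associated publication concerns how pyruvate kinase activity feeds back on redox metabolism in respiring cells, so the construct was probably used to set defined pyruvate kinase levels in yeast, though the record does not describe the host strains or the experimental design.
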