Features (pLannotate 1.2.2; 22 found; start..end, strand, type, name):
     10..28      -  promoter       T7 promoter: promoter for bacteriophage T7 RNA polymerase
     36..191     +  CDS            lacZα (fragment): LacZα fragment of β-galactosidase; lacZ fragment
    199..654     +  rep_origin     f1 ori (sequence partly withheld): f1 bacteriophage origin of replication; arrow indicates direction of (+) strand synthesis
    655..706     -  misc_feature   bom (fragment): basis of mobility region from pBR322
    914..1573    -  CDS            HIS3: imidazoleglycerol-phosphate dehydratase, required for histidine biosynthesis; S. cerevisiae HIS3; yeast auxotrophic marker
   1574..1760    -  promoter       HIS3 promoter: S. cerevisiae HIS3
   1810..1890    +  CDS            MRM1 (fragment): MRM1_YEAST - Also known as PET56 From Saccharomyces cerevisiae (strain ATCC 204508 / S288c) (Baker's yeast).
   1891..1940    -  misc_feature   bom (fragment): basis of mobility region from pBR322
   2042..2077    -  CDS            rop (fragment): Rop protein, which maintains plasmids at low copy number; rop
   2146..2649    -  misc_feature   CEN/ARS: S. cerevisiae CEN6 centromere fused to an autonomously replicating sequence
   2686..2790    +  promoter       AmpR promoter: bla
   2791..3651    +  CDS            AmpR: β-lactamase; bla; confers resistance to ampicillin, carbenicillin, and related antibiotics
   3822..4410    +  rep_origin     ori: high-copy-number ColE1/pMB1/pBR322/pUC origin of replication
   4593..4685    +  CDS            lacI (fragment): lac repressor; lacI; The lac repressor binds to the lac operator to inhibit transcription in E. coli. This inhibition can be relieved by adding lactose or isopropyl-β-D-thiogalactopyranoside (IPTG).
   4698..4719    +  protein_bind   CAP binding site: CAP binding activates transcription in the presence of cAMP. E. coli catabolite activator protein
   4734..4764    +  promoter       lac promoter: promoter for the E. coli lac operon
   4772..4788    +  protein_bind   lac operator: The lac repressor binds to the lac operator to inhibit transcription in E. coli. This inhibition can be relieved by adding lactose or isopropyl-β-D-thiogalactopyranoside (IPTG). lac repressor encoded by lacI
   4833..4851    +  promoter       T3 promoter: promoter for bacteriophage T3 RNA polymerase
   4869..5267    +  promoter       TEF1 promoter: S. cerevisiae TEF1; promoter for EF-1α
   5271..5288    +  misc_feature   MCS (fragment): pBluescript multiple cloning site
   5289..6788    +  CDS            CDC19: KPYK1_YEAST - Also known as PYK1. Experimental evidence at protein level: Swiss-Prot protein existence level 1. From Saccharomyces cerevisiae (strain ATCC 204508 / S288c) (Baker's yeast).
   6804..7051    +  terminator     CYC1 terminator: S. cerevisiae CYC1; transcription terminator for CYC1
>Addgene plasmid #34605 | P413TEF-PYK1 | depositor full sequence | sequence record 41285 | Depositor's Sequence
CCAATTCGCCCTATAGTGAGTCGTATTACGCGCGCTCACTGGCCGTCGTTTTACAACGTCGTGACTGGGA
AAACCCTGGCGTTACCCAACTTAATCGCCTTGCAGCACATCCCCCTTTCGCCAGCTGGCGTAATAGCGAA
GAGGCCCGCACCGATCGCCCTTCCCAACAGTTGCGCAGCCTGAATGGCGAATGGCGCG
[124 nt withheld, positions 199-322]
C
[91 nt withheld, positions 324-414]
A
[49 nt withheld, positions 416-464]
CCTTTGACGTTGGAGTCCACGTTCTTT
[37 nt withheld, positions 492-528]
ACCCTATCTCGGTCTATTCTTTTGATTTATAAGGGATTTTGCCGATTTCGGCCTATTGGTTAAAAAATGA
GCTGATTTAACAAAAATTTAACGCGAATTTTAACAAAATATTAACGTTTACAATTTCCTGATGCGGTATT
TTCTCCTTACGCATCTGTGCGGTATTTCACACCGCATAGATCCGTCGAGTTCAAGAGAAAAAAAAAGAAA
AAGCAAAAAGAAAAAAGGAAAGCGCGCCTCGTTCAGAATGACACGTATAGAATGATGCATTACCTTGTCA
TCTTCAGTATCATACTGTTCGTATACATACTTACTGACATTCATAGGTATACATATATACACATGTATAT
ATATCGTATGCTGCAGCTTTAAATAATCGGTGTCACTACATAAGAACACCTTTGGTGGAGGGAACATCGT
TGGTACCATTGGGCGAGGTGGCTTCTCTTATGGCAACCGCAAGAGCCTTGAACGCACTCTCACTACGGTG
ATGATCATTCTTGCCTCGCAGACAATCAACGTGGAGGGTAATTCTGCTAGCCTCTGCAAAGCTTTCAAGA
AAATGCGGGATCATCTCGCAAGAGAGATCTCCTACTTTCTCCCTTTGCAAACCAAGTTCGACAACTGCGT
ACGGCCTGTTCGAAAGATCTACCACCGCTCTGGAAAGTGCCTCATCCAAAGGCGCAAATCCTGATCCAAA
CCTTTTTACTCCACGCGCCAGTAGGGCCTCTTTAAAAGCTTGACCGAGAGCAATCCCGCAGTCTTCAGTG
GTGTGATGGTCGTCTATGTGTAAGTCACCAATGCACTCAACGATTAGCGACCAGCCGGAATGCTTGGCCA
GAGCATGTATCATATGGTCCAGAAACCCTATACCTGTGTGGACGTTAATCACTTGCGATTGTGTGGCCTG
TTCTGCTACTGCTTCTGCCTCTTTTTCTGGGAAGATCGAGTGCTCTATCGCTAGGGGACCACCCTTTAAA
GAGATCGCAATCTGAATCTTGGTTTCATTTGTAATACGCTTTACTAGGGCTTTCTGCTCTGTCATCTTTG
CCTTCGTTTATCTTGCCTGCTCATTTTTTAGTATATTCTTCGAAGAAATCACATTACTTTATATAATGTA
TAATTCATTATGTGATAATGCCAATCGCTAAGAAAAAAAAAGAGTCATCCGCTAGGGGAAAAAAAAAAAT
GAAAATCATTACCGAGGCATAAAAAAATATAGAGTGTACTAGAGGAGGCCAAGAGTAATAGAAAAAGAAA
ATTGCGGGAAAGGACTGTGTTATGACTTCCCTGACTAATGCCGTGTTCAAACGATACCTGGCAGTGACTC
CTAGCGCTCACCAAGCTCTTAAAACGGGAATTTATGGTGCACTCTCAGTACAATCTGCTCTGATGCCGCA
TAGTTAAGCCAGCCCCGACACCCGCCAACACGCGCTGACGCGCCCTGACGGGCTTGTCTGCTCCCGGCAT
CCGCTTACAGACAAGCTGTGACCGTCTCCGGGAGCTGCATGTGTCAGAGGTTTTCACCGTCATCACCGAA
ACGCGCGAGACGAAAGGGCCTCGTGATACGCCTATTTTTATAGGTTAATGTCATGATAATAATGGTTTCT
TAGGACGGATCGCTTGCCTGTAACTTACACGCGCCTCGTATCTTTTAATGATGGAATAATTTGGGAATTT
ACTCTGTGTTTATTTATTTTTATGTTTTGTATTTGGATTTTAGAAAGTAAATAAAGAAGGTAGAAGAGTT
ACGGAATGAAGAAAAAAAAATAAACAAAGGTTTAAAAAATTTCAACAAAAAGCGTACTTTACATATATAT
TTATTAGACAAGAAAAGCAGATTAAATAGATATACATTCGATTAACGATAAGTAAAATGTAAAATCACAG
GATTTTCGTGTGTGGTCTTCTACACAGACAAGATGAAACAATTCGGCATTAATACCTGAGAGCAGGAAGA
GCAAGATAAAAGGTAGTATTTGTTGGCGATCCCCCTAGAGTCTTTTACATCTTCGGAAAACAAAAACTAT
TTTTTCTTTAATTTCTTTTTTTACTTTCTATTTTTAATTTATATATTTATATTAAAAAATTTAAATTATA
ATTATTTTTATAGCACGTGATGAAAAGGACCCAGGTGGCACTTTTCGGGGAAATGTGCGCGGAACCCCTA
TTTGTTTATTTTTCTAAATACATTCAAATATGTATCCGCTCATGAGACAATAACCCTGATAAATGCTTCA
ATAATATTGAAAAAGGAAGAGTATGAGTATTCAACATTTCCGTGTCGCCCTTATTCCCTTTTTTGCGGCA
TTTTGCCTTCCTGTTTTTGCTCACCCAGAAACGCTGGTGAAAGTAAAAGATGCTGAAGATCAGTTGGGTG
CACGAGTGGGTTACATCGAACTGGATCTCAACAGCGGTAAGATCCTTGAGAGTTTTCGCCCCGAAGAACG
TTTTCCAATGATGAGCACTTTTAAAGTTCTGCTATGTGGCGCGGTATTATCCCGTATTGACGCCGGGCAA
GAGCAACTCGGTCGCCGCATACACTATTCTCAGAATGACTTGGTTGAGTACTCACCAGTCACAGAAAAGC
ATCTTACGGATGGCATGACAGTAAGAGAATTATGCAGTGCTGCCATAACCATGAGTGATAACACTGCGGC
CAACTTACTTCTGACAACGATCGGAGGACCGAAGGAGCTAACCGCTTTTTTGCACAACATGGGGGATCAT
GTAACTCGCCTTGATCGTTGGGAACCGGAGCTGAATGAAGCCATACCAAACGACGAGCGTGACACCACGA
TGCCTGTAGCAATGGCAACAACGTTGCGCAAACTATTAACTGGCGAACTACTTACTCTAGCTTCCCGGCA
ACAATTAATAGACTGGATGGAGGCGGATAAAGTTGCAGGACCACTTCTGCGCTCGGCCCTTCCGGCTGGC
TGGTTTATTGCTGATAAATCTGGAGCCGGTGAGCGTGGGTCTCGCGGTATCATTGCAGCACTGGGGCCAG
ATGGTAAGCCCTCCCGTATCGTAGTTATCTACACGACGGGGAGTCAGGCAACTATGGATGAACGAAATAG
ACAGATCGCTGAGATAGGTGCCTCACTGATTAAGCATTGGTAACTGTCAGACCAAGTTTACTCATATATA
CTTTAGATTGATTTAAAACTTCATTTTTAATTTAAAAGGATCTAGGTGAAGATCCTTTTTGATAATCTCA
TGACCAAAATCCCTTAACGTGAGTTTTCGTTCCACTGAGCGTCAGACCCCGTAGAAAAGATCAAAGGATC
TTCTTGAGATCCTTTTTTTCTGCGCGTAATCTGCTGCTTGCAAACAAAAAAACCACCGCTACCAGCGGTG
GTTTGTTTGCCGGATCAAGAGCTACCAACTCTTTTTCCGAAGGTAACTGGCTTCAGCAGAGCGCAGATAC
CAAATACTGTCCTTCTAGTGTAGCCGTAGTTAGGCCACCACTTCAAGAACTCTGTAGCACCGCCTACATA
CCTCGCTCTGCTAATCCTGTTACCAGTGGCTGCTGCCAGTGGCGATAAGTCGTGTCTTACCGGGTTGGAC
TCAAGACGATAGTTACCGGATAAGGCGCAGCGGTCGGGCTGAACGGGGGGTTCGTGCACACAGCCCAGCT
TGGAGCGAACGACCTACACCGAACTGAGATACCTACAGCGTGAGCTATGAGAAAGCGCCACGCTTCCCGA
AGGGAGAAAGGCGGACAGGTATCCGGTAAGCGGCAGGGTCGGAACAGGAGAGCGCACGAGGGAGCTTCCA
GGGGGAAACGCCTGGTATCTTTATAGTCCTGTCGGGTTTCGCCACCTCTGACTTGAGCGTCGATTTTTGT
GATGCTCGTCAGGGGGGCGGAGCCTATGGAAAAACGCCAGCAACGCGGCCTTTTTACGGTTCCTGGCCTT
TTGCTGGCCTTTTGCTCACATGTTCTTTCCTGCGTTATCCCCTGATTCTGTGGATAACCGTATTACCGCC
TTTGAGTGAGCTGATACCGCTCGCCGCAGCCGAACGACCGAGCGCAGCGAGTCAGTGAGCGAGGAAGCGG
AAGAGCGCCCAATACGCAAACCGCCTCTCCCCGCGCGTTGGCCGATTCATTAATGCAGCTGGCACGACAG
GTTTCCCGACTGGAAAGCGGGCAGTGAGCGCAACGCAATTAATGTGAGTTACCTCACTCATTAGGCACCC
CAGGCTTTACACTTTATGCTTCCGGCTCCTATGTTGTGTGGAATTGTGAGCGGATAACAATTTCACACAG
GAAACAGCTATGACCATGATTACGCCAAGCGCGCAATTAACCCTCACTAAAGGGAACAAAAGCTGGAGCT
CATAGCTTCAAAATGTTTCTACTCCTTTTTTACTCTTCCAGATTTTCTCGGACTCCGCGCATCGCCGTAC
CACTTCAAAACACCCAAGCACAGCATACTAAATTTCCCCTCTTTCTTCCTCTAGGGTGTCGTTAATTACC
CGTACTAAAGGTTTGGAAAAGAAAAAAGAGACCGCCTCGTTTCTTTTTCTTCGTCGAAAAAGGCAATAAA
AATTTTTATCACGTTTCTTTTTCTTGAAAATTTTTTTTTTGATTTTTTTCTCTTTCGATGACCTCCCATT
GATATTTAAGTTAATAAACGGTCTTCAATTTCTCAAGTTTCAGTTTCATTTTTCTTGTTCTATTACAACT
TTTTTTACTTCTTGCTCATTAGAAAGAAAGCATAGCAATCTAATCTAAGTTTTCTAGAACTAGTGGATCC
ATGTCTAGATTAGAAAGATTGACCTCATTAAACGTTGTTGCTGGTTCTGACTTGAGAAGAACCTCCATCA
TTGGTACCATCGGTCCAAAGACCAACAACCCAGAAACCTTGGTTGCTTTGAGAAAGGCTGGTTTGAACAT
TGTCCGTATGAACTTCTCTCACGGTTCTTACGAATACCACAAGTCTGTCATTGACAACGCCAGAAAGTCC
GAAGAATTGTACCCAGGTAGACCATTGGCCATTGCTTTGGACACCAAGGGTCCAGAAATCAGAACTGGTA
CCACCACCAACGATGTTGACTACCCAATCCCACCAAACCACGAAATGATCTTCACCACCGATGACAAGTA
CGCTAAGGCTTGTGACGACAAGATCATGTACGTTGACTACAAGAACATCACCAAGGTCATCTCCGCTGGT
AGAATCATCTACGTTGATGATGGTGTTTTGTCTTTCCAAGTTTTGGAAGTCGTTGACGACAAGACTTTGA
AGGTCAAGGCTTTGAACGCCGGTAAGATCTGTTCCCACAAGGGTGTCAACTTACCAGGTACCGATGTCGA
TTTGCCAGCTTTGTCTGAAAAGGACAAGGAAGATTTGAGATTCGGTGTCAAGAACGGTGTCCACATGGTC
TTCGCTTCTTTCATCAGAACCGCCAACGATGTTTTGACCATCAGAGAAGTCTTGGGTGAACAAGGTAAGG
ACGTCAAGATCATTGTCAAGATTGAAAACCAACAAGGTGTTAACAACTTCGACGAAATCTTGAAGGTCAC
TGACGGTGTTATGGTTGCCAGAGGTGACTTGGGTATTGAAATCCCAGCCCCAGAAGTCTTGGCTGTCCAA
AAGAAATTGATTGCTAAGTCTAACTTGGCTGGTAAGCCAGTTATCTGTGCTACCCAAATGTTGGAATCCA
TGACTTACAACCCAAGACCAACCAGAGCTGAAGTTTCCGATGTCGGTAACGCTATCTTGGATGGTGCTGA
CTGTGTTATGTTGTCTGGTGAAACCGCCAAGGGTAACTACCCAATCAACGCCGTTACCACTATGGCTGAA
ACCGCTGTCATTGCTGAACAAGCTATCGCTTACTTGCCAAACTACGATGACATGAGAAACTGTACTCCAA
AGCCAACCTCCACCACCGAAACCGTCGCTGCCTCCGCTGTCGCTGCTGTTTTCGAACAAAAGGCCAAGGC
TATCATTGTCTTGTCCACTTCCGGTACCACCCCAAGATTGGTTTCCAAGTACAGACCAAACTGTCCAATC
ATCTTGGTTACCAGATGCCCAAGAGCTGCTAGATTCTCTCACTTGTACAGAGGTGTCTTCCCATTCGTTT
TCGAAAAGGAACCTGTCTCTGACTGGACTGATGATGTTGAAGCCCGTATCAACTTCGGTATTGAAAAGGC
TAAGGAATTCGGTATCTTGAAGAAGGGTGACACTTACGTTTCCATCCAAGGTTTCAAGGCCGGTGCTGGT
CACTCCAACACTTTGCAAGTCTCTACCGTTTAAGTCGACCTCGAGTCATGTAATTAGTTATGTCACGCTT
ACATTCACGCCCTCCCCCCACATCCGCTCTAACCGAAAAGGAAGGAGTTAGACAACCTGAAGTCTAGGTC
CCTATTTATTTTTTTATAGTTATGTTAGTATTAAGAACGTTATTTATATTTCAAATTTTTCTTTTTTTTC
TGTACAGACGCGTGTACGCATGTAACATTATACTGAAAACCTTGCTTGAGAAGGTTTTGGGACGCTCGAA
GGCTTTAATTTGCGGCCGGTAC
