>Addgene plasmid #34605 | P413TEF-PYK1 | addgene partial sequence | sequence record 42499 | pBluescriptSK
GACTATTAACGTTGTTGCTGGTTCTGACTTGAGAAGAACCTCCATCATTGGTACCATCGGTCCAAAGACC
AACAACCCAGAAACCTTGGTTGCTTTGAGAAAGGCTGGTTTGAACATTGTCCGTATGAACTTCTCTCACG
GTTCTTACGAATACCACAAGTCTGTCATTGACAACGCCAGAAAGTCCGAAGAATTGTACCCAGGTAGACC
ATTGGCCATTGCTTTGGACACCAAGGGTCCAGAAATCAGAACTGGTACCACCACCAACGATGTTGACTAC
CCAATCCCACCAAACCACGAAATGATCTTCACCACCGATGACAAGTACGCTAAGGCTTGTGACGACAAGA
TCATGTACGTTGACTACAAGAACATCACCAAGGTCATCTCCGCTGGTAGAATCATCTACGTTGATGATGG
TGTTTTGTCTTTCCAAGTTTTGGAAGTCGTTGACGACAAGACTTTGAAGGTCAAGGCTTTGAACGCCGGT
AAGATCTGTTCCCACAAGGGTGTCAACTTACCAGGTACCGATGTCGATTTGCCAGCTTTGTCTGAAAAGG
ACAAGGAAGATTTGAGATTCGGTGTCAAGAACGGTGTCCACATGGTCTTCGCTTCTTTCATCAGAACCGC
CAACGATGTTTTGACCATCAGAGAAGTCTTGGGTGAACAAGGTAAGGACGTCAAGATCATTGTCAAGATT
GAAAACCAACAAGGTGTTAACAACTTCGACGAAATCTTGAAGGTCACTGACGGTGTTATGGTTGCCAGAG
GTGACTTGGGTATTGAAATCCCAGCCCCAGAAGTCTTGGCTGTCCAAAAGAAATTGATTGCTAAGTCTAA
CTTGGCTGGTAAGCCAGTTATCTGTGCTACCCAAATGTTGGAATCCATGACTTACAACCCAAGACCAACC
AGAGCTGAAGTTTCCGATGTCGGTAACGCTATCTTGGATGGTGCTGACTGTGTTATGTTGTCTGGG
